>Addgene plasmid #129443 | EF1a- gfp-2a-puro | addgene full sequence | sequence record 256478 | Addgene NGS Result
GTCGACGGATCGGGAGATCTCCCGATCCCCTATGGTGCACTCTCAGTACAATCTGCTCTGATGCCGCATA
GTTAAGCCAGTATCTGCTCCCTGCTTGTGTGTTGGAGGTCGCTGAGTAGTGCGCGAGCAAAATTTAAGCT
ACAACAAGGCAAGGCTTGACCGACAATTGCATGAAGAATCTGCTTAGGGTTAGGCGTTTTGCGCTGCTTC
GCGATGTACGGGCCAGATATACGCGTTGACATTGATTATTGACTAGTTATTAATAGTAATCAATTACGGG
GTCATTAGTTCATAGCCCATATATGGAGTTCCGCGTTACATAACTTACGGTAAATGGCCCGCCTGGCTGA
CCGCCCAACGACCCCCGCCCATTGACGTCAATAATGACGTATGTTCCCATAGTAACGCCAATAGGGACTT
TCCATTGACGTCAATGGGTGGAGTATTTACGGTAAACTGCCCACTTGGCAGTACATCAAGTGTATCATAT
GCCAAGTACGCCCCCTATTGACGTCAATGACGGTAAATGGCCCGCCTGGCATTATGCCCAGTACATGACC
TTATGGGACTTTCCTACTTGGCAGTACATCTACGTATTAGTCATCGCTATTACCATGGTGATGCGGTTTT
GGCAGTACATCAATGGGCGTGGATAGCGGTTTGACTCACGGGGATTTCCAAGTCTCCACCCCATTGACGT
CAATGGGAGTTTGTTTTGGCACCAAAATCAACGGGACTTTCCAAAATGTCGTAACAACTCCGCCCCATTG
ACGCAAATGGGCGGTAGGCGTGTACGGTGGGAGGTCTATATAAGCAGCGCGTTTTGCCTGTACTGGGTCT
CTCTGGTTAGACCAGATCTGAGCCTGGGAGCTCTCTGGCTAACTAGGGAACCCACTGCTTAAGCCTCAAT
AAAGCTTGCCTTGAGTGCTTCAAGTAGTGTGTGCCCGTCTGTTGTGTGACTCTGGTAACTAGAGATCCCT
CAGACCCTTTTAGTCAGTGTGGAAAATCTCTAGCAGTGGCGCCCGAACAGGGACTTGAAAGCGAAAGGGA
AACCAGAGGAGCTCTCTCGACGCAGGACTCGGCTTGCTGAAGCGCGCACGGCAAGAGGCGAGGGGCGGCG
ACTGGTGAGTACGCCAAAAATTTTGACTAGCGGAGGCTAGAAGGAGAGAGATGGGTGCGAGAGCGTCAGT
ATTAAGCGGGGGAGAATTAGATCGCGATGGGAAAAAATTCGGTTAAGGCCAGGGGGAAAGAAAAAATATA
AATTAAAACATATAGTATGGGCAAGCAGGGAGCTAGAACGATTCGCAGTTAATCCTGGCCTGTTAGAAAC
ATCAGAAGGCTGTAGACAAATACTGGGACAGCTACAACCATCCCTTCAGACAGGATCAGAAGAACTTAGA
TCATTATATAATACAGTAGCAACCCTCTATTGTGTGCATCAAAGGATAGAGATAAAAGACACCAAGGAAG
CTTTAGACAAGATAGAGGAAGAGCAAAACAAAAGTAAGACCACCGCACAGCAAGCGGCCGCTGATCTTCA
GACCTGGAGGAGGAGATATGAGGGACAATTGGAGAAGTGAATTATATAAATATAAAGTAGTAAAAATTGA
ACCATTAGGAGTAGCACCCACCAAGGCAAAGAGAAGAGTGGTGCAGAGAGAAAAAAGAGCAGTGGGAATA
GGAGCTTTGTTCCTTGGGTTCTTGGGAGCAGCAGGAAGCACTATGGGCGCAGCGTCAATGACGCTGACGG
TACAGGCCAGACAATTATTGTCTGGTATAGTGCAGCAGCAGAACAATTTGCTGAGGGCTATTGAGGCGCA
ACAGCATCTGTTGCAACTCACAGTCTGGGGCATCAAGCAGCTCCAGGCAAGAATCCTGGCTGTGGAAAGA
TACCTAAAGGATCAACAGCTCCTGGGGATTTGGGGTTGCTCTGGAAAACTCATTTGCACCACTGCTGTGC
CTTGGAATGCTAGTTGGAGTAATAAATCTCTGGAACAGATTTGGAATCACACGACCTGGATGGAGTGGGA
CAGAGAAATTAACAATTACACAAGCTTAATACACTCCTTAATTGAAGAATCGCAAAACCAGCAAGAAAAG
AATGAACAAGAATTATTGGAATTAGATAAATGGGCAAGTTTGTGGAATTGGTTTAACATAACAAATTGGC
TGTGGTATATAAAATTATTCATAATGATAGTAGGAGGCTTGGTAGGTTTAAGAATAGTTTTTGCTGTACT
TTCTATAGTGAATAGAGTTAGGCAGGGATATTCACCATTATCGTTTCAGACCCACCTCCCAACCCCGAGG
GGACCCGACAGGCCCGAAGGAATAGAAGAAGAAGGTGGAGAGAGAGACAGAGACAGATCCATTCGATTAG
TGAACGGATCGGCACTGCGTGCGCCAATTCTGCAGACAAATGGCAGTATTCATCCACAATTTTAAAAGAA
AAGGGGGGATTGGGGGGTACAGTGCAGGGGAAAGAATAGTAGACATAATAGCAACAGACATACAAACTAA
AGAATTACAAAAACAAATTACAAAAATTCAAAATTTTCGGGTTTATTACAGGGACAGCAGAGATCCAGTT
TGGTTAATTAATCGATAAGCTTTGCAAAGATGGATAAAGTTTTAAACAGAGAGGAATCTTTGCAGCTAAT
GGACCTTCTAGGTCTTGAAAGGAGTGGGAATTGGCTCCGGTGCCCGTCAGTGGGCAGAGCGCACATCGCC
CACAGTCCCCGAGAAGTTGGGGGGAGGGGTCGGCAATTGAACCGGTGCCTAGAGAAGGTGGCGCGGGGTA
AACTGGGAAAGTGATGTCGTGTACTGGCTCCGCCTTTTTCCCGAGGGTGGGGGAGAACCGTATATAAGTG
CAGTAGTCGCCGTGAACGTTCTTTTTCGCAACGGGTTTGCCGCCAGAACACAGGTAAGTGCCGTGTGTGG
TTCCCGCGGGCCTGGCCTCTTTACGGGTTATGGCCCTTGCGTGCCTTGAATTACTTCCACCTGGCTGCAG
TACGTGATTCTTGATCCCGAGCTTCGGGTTGGAAGTGGGTGGGAGAGTTCGAGGCCTTGCGCTTAAGGAG
CCCCTTCGCCTCGTGCTTGAGTTGAGGCCTGGCCTGGGCGCTGGGGCCGCCGCGTGCGAATCTGGTGGCA
CCTTCGCGCCTGTCTCGCTGCTTTCGATAAGTCTCTAGCCATTTAAAATTTTTGATGACCTGCTGCGACG
CTTTTTTTCTGGCAAGATAGTCTTGTAAATGCGGGCCAAGATCTGCACACTGGTATTTCGGTTTTTGGGG
CCGCGGGCGGCGACGGGGCCCGTGCGTCCCAGCGCACATGTTCGGCGAGGCGGGGCCTGCGAGCGCGGCC
ACCGAGAATCGGACGGGGGTAGTCTCAAGCTGGCCGGCCTGCTCTGGTGCCTGGCCTCGCGCCGCCGTGT
ATCGCCCCGCCCTGGGCGGCAAGGCTGGCCCGGTCGGCACCAGTTGCGTGAGCGGAAAGATGGCCGCTTC
CCGGCCCTGCTGCAGGGAGCTCAAAATGGAGGACGCGGCGCTCGGGAGAGCGGGCGGGTGAGTCACCCAC
ACAAAGGAAAAGGGCCTTTCCGTCCTCAGCCGTCGCTTCATGTGACTCCACGGAGTACCGGGCGCCGTCC
AGGCACCTCGATTAGTTCTCGAGCTTTTGGAGTACGTCGTCTTTAGGTTGGGGGGAGGGGTTTTATGCGA
TGGAGTTTCCCCACACTGAGTGGGTGGAGACTGAAGTTAGGCCAGCTTGGCACTTGATGTAATTCTCCTT
GGAATTTGCCCTTTTTGAGTTTGGATCTTGGTTCATTCTCAAGCCTCAGACAGTGGTTCAAAGTTTTTTT
CTTCCATTTCAGGTGTCGTGAGGAATTAGCTTGGTACTAATACGACTCACTATAGGGAGACCCAAGCTGG
CTAGGTAAGCTTGATATCGAATTCCTGCAGCCCGGGGGATCCACCGGTCGCCACCATGGTGAGCAAGGGC
GAGGAGCTGTTCACCGGGGTGGTGCCCATCCTGGTCGAGCTGGACGGCGACGTAAACGGCCACAAGTTCA
GCGTGTCCGGCGAGGGCGAGGGCGATGCCACCTACGGCAAGCTGACCCTGAAGTTCATCTGCACCACCGG
CAAGCTGCCCGTGCCCTGGCCCACCCTCGTGACCACCCTGACCTACGGCGTGCAGTGCTTCAGCCGCTAC
CCCGACCACATGAAGCAGCACGACTTCTTCAAGTCCGCCATGCCCGAAGGCTACGTCCAGGAGCGCACCA
TCTTCTTCAAGGACGACGGCAACTACAAGACCCGCGCCGAGGTGAAGTTCGAGGGCGACACCCTGGTGAA
CCGCATCGAGCTGAAGGGCATCGACTTCAAGGAGGACGGCAACATCCTGGGGCACAAGCTGGAGTACAAC
TACAACAGCCACAACGTCTATATCATGGCCGACAAGCAGAAGAACGGCATCAAGGTGAACTTCAAGATCC
GCCACAACATCGAGGACGGCAGCGTGCAGCTCGCCGACCACTACCAGCAGAACACCCCCATCGGCGACGG
CCCCGTGCTGCTGCCCGACAACCACTACCTGAGCACCCAGTCCGCCCTGAGCAAAGACCCCAACGAGAAG
CGCGATCACATGGTCCTGCTGGAGTTCGTGACCGCCGCCGGGATCACTCTCGGCATGGACGAGCTGTACA
AGGAGGGCAGAGGAAGTCTTCTAACATGCGGTGACGTGGAGGAGAATCCAGGTCCTATGACCGAGTACAA
GCCCACGGTGCGCCTCGCCACACGAGACGACGTACCTAGAGCCGTACGCACCCTCGCCGCCGCGTTCGCC
GACTACCCCGCCACGCGCCACACCGTCGATCCGGACCGCCACATCGAGCGGGTCACCGAGCTGCAAGAAC
TCTTCCTCACGCGCGTCGGGCTCGACATCGGCAAGGTGTGGGTCGCGGACGACGGCGCCGCGGTGGCGGT
CTGGACCACGCCGGAGAGCGTCGAAGCGGGGGCGGTGTTCGCCGAGATCGGCCCGCGCATGGCCGAGTTG
AGCGGTTCCCGGCTGGCCGCGCAGCAACAGATGGAAGGCCTCCTGGCGCCGCACCGGCCCAAGGAGCCCG
CGTGGTTCCTGGCCACCGTCGGCGTCTCGCCCGACCACCAGGGCAAGGGTCTGGGCAGCGCCGTCGTGCT
CCCCGGAGTGGAGGCGGCCGAGCGCGCCGGGGTGCCCGCCTTCCTGGAGACCTCCGCGCCCCGCAACCTC
CCCTTCTACGAGCGGCTCGGCTTCACCGTCACCGCCGACGTCGAGGTGCCCGAAGGACCGCGCACCTGGT
GCATGACCCGCAAGCCCGGTGCCTGACGCCCGCCCCACGACCCGCAGCGCCCGACCGAAAGGAGCGCACG
ACCCCATGCATCGAACAAAAGAAAAGGGGACTGGAAGGGCTAATTCACTCCCAACGAAGACAAGATATCA
TAACTTCGTATAGCATACATTATACGAAGTTATCGGCTAGCTGGTCCGGACTGTACTGGGTCTCTCTGGT
TAGACCAGATCTGAGCCTGGGAGCTCTCTGGCTAACTAGGGAACCCACTGCTTAAGCCTCAATAAAGCTT
GCCTTGAGTGCTTCAAGTAGTGTGTGCCCGTCTGTTGTGTGACTCTGGTAACTAGAGATCCCTCAGACCC
TTTTAGTCAGTGTGGAAAATCTCTAGCAGGGCCCGTTTAAACCCGCTGATCAGCCTCGACTGTGCCTTCT
AGTTGCCAGCCATCTGTTGTTTGCCCCTCCCCCGTGCCTTCCTTGACCCTGGAAGGTGCCACTCCCACTG
TCCTTTCCTAATAAAATGAGGAAATTGCATCGCATTGTCTGAGTAGGTGTCATTCTATTCTGGGGGGTGG
GGTGGGGCAGGACAGCAAGGGGGAGGATTGGGAAGACAATAGCAGGCATGCTGGGGATGCGGTGGGCTCT
ATGGCTTCTGAGGCGGAAAGAACCAGCTGGGGCTCTAGGGGGTATCCCC
[124 nt withheld, positions 6000-6123]
C
[91 nt withheld, positions 6125-6215]
A
[49 nt withheld, positions 6217-6265]
CCTTTGACGTTGGAGTCCACGTTCTTT
[37 nt withheld, positions 6293-6329]
ACCCTATCTCGGTCTATTCTTTTGATTTATAAGGGATTTTGCCGATTTCGGCCTATTGGTTAAAAAATGA
GCTGATTTAACAAAAATTTAACGCGAATTAATTCTGTGGAATGTGTGTCAGTTAGGGTGTGGAAAGTCCC
CAGGCTCCCCAGCAGGCAGAAGTATGCAAAGCATGCATCTCAATTAGTCAGCAACCAGGTGTGGAAAGTC
CCCAGGCTCCCCAGCAGGCAGAAGTATGCAAAGCATGCATCTCAATTAGTCAGCAACCATAGTCCCGCCC
CTAACTCCGCCCATCCCGCCCCTAACTCCGCCCAGTTCCGCCCATTCTCCGCCCCATGGCTGACTAATTT
TTTTTATTTATGCAGAGGCCGAGGCCGCCTCTGCCTCTGAGCTATTCCAGAAGTAGTGAGGAGGCTTTTT
TGGAGGCCTAGGCTTTTGCAAAAAGCTCCCGGGAGCTTGTATATCCATTTTCGGATCTGATCAGCACGTG
TTGACAATTAATCATCGGCATAGTATATCGGCATAGTATAATACGACAAGGTGAGGAACTAAACCATGGC
CAAGTTGACCAGTGCCGTTCCGGTGCTCACCGCGCGCGACGTCGCCGGAGCGGTCGAGTTCTGGACCGAC
CGGCTCGGGTTCTCCCGGGACTTCGTGGAGGACGACTTCGCCGGTGTGGTCCGGGACGACGTGACCCTGT
TCATCAGCGCGGTCCAGGACCAGGTGGTGCCGGACAACACCCTGGCCTGGGTGTGGGTGCGCGGCCTGGA
CGAGCTGTACGCCGAGTGGTCGGAGGTCGTGTCCACGAACTTCCGGGACGCCTCCGGGCCGGCCATGACC
GAGATCGGCGAGCAGCCGTGGGGGCGGGAGTTCGCCCTGCGCGACCCGGCCGGCAACTGCGTGCACTTCG
TGGCCGAGGAGCAGGACTGACACGTGCTACGAGATTTCGATTCCACCGCCGCCTTCTATGAAAGGTTGGG
CTTCGGAATCGTTTTCCGGGACGCCGGCTGGATGATCCTCCAGCGCGGGGATCTCATGCTGGAGTTCTTC
GCCCACCCCAACTTGTTTATTGCAGCTTATAATGGTTACAAATAAAGCAATAGCATCACAAATTTCACAA
ATAAAGCATTTTTTTCACTGCATTCTAGTTGTGGTTTGTCCAAACTCATCAATGTATCTTATCATGTCTG
TATACCGTCGACCTCTAGCTAGAGCTTGGCGTAATCATGGTCATAGCTGTTTCCTGTGTGAAATTGTTAT
CCGCTCACAATTCCACACAACATACGAGCCGGAAGCATAAAGTGTAAAGCCTGGGGTGCCTAATGAGTGA
GCTAACTCACATTAATTGCGTTGCGCTCACTGCCCGCTTTCCAGTCGGGAAACCTGTCGTGCCAGCTGCA
TTAATGAATCGGCCAACGCGCGGGGAGAGGCGGTTTGCGTATTGGGCGCTCTTCCGCTTCCTCGCTCACT
GACTCGCTGCGCTCGGTCGTTCGGCTGCGGCGAGCGGTATCAGCTCACTCAAAGGCGGTAATACGGTTAT
CCACAGAATCAGGGGATAACGCAGGAAAGAACATGTGAGCAAAAGGCCAGCAAAAGGCCAGGAACCGTAA
AAAGGCCGCGTTGCTGGCGTTTTTCCATAGGCTCCGCCCCCCTGACGAGCATCACAAAAATCGACGCTCA
AGTCAGAGGTGGCGAAACCCGACAGGACTATAAAGATACCAGGCGTTTCCCCCTGGAAGCTCCCTCGTGC
GCTCTCCTGTTCCGACCCTGCCGCTTACCGGATACCTGTCCGCCTTTCTCCCTTCGGGAAGCGTGGCGCT
TTCTCATAGCTCACGCTGTAGGTATCTCAGTTCGGTGTAGGTCGTTCGCTCCAAGCTGGGCTGTGTGCAC
GAACCCCCCGTTCAGCCCGACCGCTGCGCCTTATCCGGTAACTATCGTCTTGAGTCCAACCCGGTAAGAC
ACGACTTATCGCCACTGGCAGCAGCCACTGGTAACAGGATTAGCAGAGCGAGGTATGTAGGCGGTGCTAC
AGAGTTCTTGAAGTGGTGGCCTAACTACGGCTACACTAGAAGAACAGTATTTGGTATCTGCGCTCTGCTG
AAGCCAGTTACCTTCGGAAAAAGAGTTGGTAGCTCTTGATCCGGCAAACAAACCACCGCTGGTAGCGGTG
GTTTTTTTGTTTGCAAGCAGCAGATTACGCGCAGAAAAAAAGGATCTCAAGAAGATCCTTTGATCTTTTC
TACGGGGTCTGACGCTCAGTGGAACGAAAACTCACGTTAAGGGATTTTGGTCATGAGATTATCAAAAAGG
ATCTTCACCTAGATCCTTTTAAATTAAAAATGAAGTTTTAAATCAATCTAAAGTATATATGAGTAAACTT
GGTCTGACAGTTACCAATGCTTAATCAGTGAGGCACCTATCTCAGCGATCTGTCTATTTCGTTCATCCAT
AGTTGCCTGACTCCCCGTCGTGTAGATAACTACGATACGGGAGGGCTTACCATCTGGCCCCAGTGCTGCA
ATGATACCGCGAGACCCACGCTCACCGGCTCCAGATTTATCAGCAATAAACCAGCCAGCCGGAAGGGCCG
AGCGCAGAAGTGGTCCTGCAACTTTATCCGCCTCCATCCAGTCTATTAATTGTTGCCGGGAAGCTAGAGT
AAGTAGTTCGCCAGTTAATAGTTTGCGCAACGTTGTTGCCATTGCTACAGGCATCGTGGTGTCACGCTCG
TCGTTTGGTATGGCTTCATTCAGCTCCGGTTCCCAACGATCAAGGCGAGTTACATGATCCCCCATGTTGT
GCAAAAAAGCGGTTAGCTCCTTCGGTCCTCCGATCGTTGTCAGAAGTAAGTTGGCCGCAGTGTTATCACT
CATGGTTATGGCAGCACTGCATAATTCTCTTACTGTCATGCCATCCGTAAGATGCTTTTCTGTGACTGGT
GAGTACTCAACCAAGTCATTCTGAGAATAGTGTATGCGGCGACCGAGTTGCTCTTGCCCGGCGTCAATAC
GGGATAATACCGCGCCACATAGCAGAACTTTAAAAGTGCTCATCATTGGAAAACGTTCTTCGGGGCGAAA
ACTCTCAAGGATCTTACCGCTGTTGAGATCCAGTTCGATGTAACCCACTCGTGCACCCAACTGATCTTCA
GCATCTTTTACTTTCACCAGCGTTTCTGGGTGAGCAAAAACAGGAAGGCAAAATGCCGCAAAAAAGGGAA
TAAGGGCGACACGGAAATGTTGAATACTCATACTCTTCCTTTTTCAATATTATTGAAGCATTTATCAGGG
TTATTGTCTCATGAGCGGATACATATTTGAATGTATTTAGAAAAATAAACAAATAGGGGTTCCGCGCACA
TTTCCCCGAAAAGTGCCACCTGAC
Features (pLannotate 1.2.2; 33 found; start..end, strand, type, name):
     31..83      -  misc_feature   bom (fragment): basis of mobility region from pBR322
    238..617     +  enhancer       CMV enhancer: human cytomegalovirus immediate early enhancer
    618..817     +  promoter       CMV promoter: human cytomegalovirus (CMV) immediate early promoter
    835..1015    +  LTR            5' LTR (truncated): truncated 5' long terminal repeat (LTR) from HIV-1
   1062..1187    +  misc_feature   HIV-1 Ψ: packaging signal of human immunodeficiency virus type 1
   1171..1534    +  CDS            HIV-1 gag (fragment): gag protein from human immunodeficiency virus 1; gag
   1680..1913    +  misc_feature   RRE: The Rev response element (RRE) of HIV-1 allows for Rev-dependent mRNA export from the nucleus to the cytoplasm.
   2290..2390    +  CDS            Rev (fragment): human immunodeficiency virus 1 (HIV-1) Rev protein; rev; enhances nuclear export of unspliced and incompletely spliced viral mRNAs
   2440..2557    +  misc_feature   cPPT/CTS: central polypurine tract and central termination sequence of HIV-1
   2620..2686    +  CDS            small t antigen (fragment): SV40 (simian virus 40) small t antigen
   2693..3871    +  promoter       EF-1α promoter: strong constitutive promoter for human elongation factor EF-1α
   3888..3906    +  promoter       T7 promoter: promoter for bacteriophage T7 RNA polymerase
   3926..3964    -  misc_feature   MCS (fragment): pBluescript multiple cloning site
   3976..4692    +  CDS            EGFP: EGFP is a basic (constitutively fluorescent) green fluorescent protein published in 1996, derived from Aequorea victoria. It is reported to be a rapidly-maturing weak dimer with moderate acid sensitivity.
   4747..5346    +  CDS            PuroR (fragment): puromycin N-acetyltransferase; pac from Streptomyces; confers resistance to puromycin
   5422..5456    +  LTR            3' LTR (ΔU3) (fragment): self-inactivating 3' long terminal repeat (LTR) from HIV-1
   5460..5493    +  protein_bind   loxP: Cre-mediated recombination occurs in the 8-bp core sequence (GCATACAT). Cre recombinase
   5518..5698    +  LTR            5' LTR (truncated): truncated 5' long terminal repeat (LTR) from HIV-1
   5730..5954    +  polyA_signal   bGH poly(A) signal: bovine growth hormone polyadenylation signal
   5958..5979    +  promoter       SV40 promoter (fragment): SV40 enhancer and early promoter
   6000..6428    +  rep_origin     f1 ori (sequence partly withheld): f1 bacteriophage origin of replication; arrow indicates direction of (+) strand synthesis
   6442..6771    +  promoter       SV40 promoter: SV40 enhancer and early promoter
   6819..6866    +  promoter       EM7 promoter: synthetic bacterial promoter&nbsp
   6885..7259    +  CDS            BleoR: antibiotic-binding protein; Sh ble from Streptoalloteichus hindustanus; confers resistance to bleomycin, phleomycin, and Zeocin™
   7269..7394    +  CDS            ble (fragment): BLE_KLEPN - Experimental evidence at protein level: Swiss-Prot protein existence level 1. Binding protein with a strong affinity to the bleomycin family of antibiotics. Binds to CL990; an antimitotic-antibiotic compound. From Klebsiella pneumoniae.
   7389..7510    +  polyA_signal   SV40 poly(A) signal: SV40 polyadenylation signal
   7583..7599    -  protein_bind   lac operator: The lac repressor binds to the lac operator to inhibit transcription in E. coli. This inhibition can be relieved by adding lactose or isopropyl-β-D-thiogalactopyranoside (IPTG). lac repressor encoded by lacI
   7607..7637    -  promoter       lac promoter: promoter for the E. coli lac operon
   7652..7673    -  protein_bind   CAP binding site: CAP binding activates transcription in the presence of cAMP. E. coli catabolite activator protein
   7686..7778    -  CDS            lacI (fragment): lac repressor; lacI; The lac repressor binds to the lac operator to inhibit transcription in E. coli. This inhibition can be relieved by adding lactose or isopropyl-β-D-thiogalactopyranoside (IPTG).
   7961..8549    -  rep_origin     ori: high-copy-number ColE1/pMB1/pBR322/pUC origin of replication
   8720..9580    -  CDS            AmpR: β-lactamase; bla; confers resistance to ampicillin, carbenicillin, and related antibiotics
   9581..9685    -  promoter       AmpR promoter: bla
