[The description below was written by a language model from this plasmid's Addgene catalogue record and pLannotate feature annotations shown in this document.]
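Description:
EF1a- gfp-2a-puro is a 9.7 kb HIV-1-based lentiviral transfer plasmid, built on an EF1a-GFP lentiviral backbone, for constitutive co-expression of a green fluorescent reporter and a puromycin selection marker in mammalian cells. It is propagated in E. coli through a high-copy ColE1/pUC-type origin with ampicillin resistance (AmpR under its bla promoter). The backbone also carries an f1 origin and an SV40/EM7-driven BleoR cassette with an SV40 poly(A) signal. This cassette lies outside the viral LTRs, so it would not be carried into transduced cells.

The viral portion follows a third-generation layout. A CMV enhancer/promoter replaces the U3 region of a truncated 5' LTR to drive genomic RNA production in packaging cells. It is followed by the Ψ packaging signal with a partial gag sequence, the Rev response element for Rev-dependent nuclear export, and the cPPT/CTS element that aids nuclear import of the viral genome. Downstream, the human EF-1α promoter drives the synthetic gfp-puro insert: EGFP followed by puromycin N-acetyltransferase. The plasmid name indicates that a 2A self-cleaving peptide joins the two. The feature table does not annotate this peptide, but there is a short gap between the two coding regions that would accommodate it. A single transcript should therefore yield both proteins. The 3' end is a self-inactivating ΔU3 LTR containing a loxP site, followed by a bGH poly(A) signal. Because the 3' U3 region is copied to both ends during reverse transcription, the integrated provirus would be expected to be flanked by loxP sites and so potentially excisable with Cre. No WPRE is annotated.

The stated purpose is expression of GFP and puromycin resistance, so transduced cells can be both seen by fluorescence and selected with the drug.
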