Addgene plasmid #129443: EF1a- gfp-2a-puro
Purpose: expression of GFP and Puro R
Depositing lab: Oskar Laur. Depositing organization: Emory University.
Backbone
  Vector backbone: EF1a-GFP addgene 26777
  Vector type: Lentiviral
Growth in bacteria
  Bacterial resistance: Ampicillin, 100 μg/mL
  Growth temperature: 37°C
  Growth strain: NEB Stable
  Copy number: High Copy
Gene/Insert
  Gene/Insert name: gfp-puro
  Species: Synthetic
  Cloning method: Ligation Independent Cloning
Terms and licenses: Academic/Nonprofit Terms; Industry Terms: Not Available to Industry
How to cite: EF1a- gfp-2a-puro was a gift from Oskar Laur (Addgene plasmid # 129443 ; http://n2t.net/addgene:129443 ; RRID:Addgene_129443)
